>Addgene plasmid #244786 | CL20_mEGFP_Vidr_019 | addgene full sequence | sequence record 488248 | Addgene NGS Result
TTGAGATCCTTTTTTTCTGCGCGTAATCTGCTGCTTGCAAACAAAAAAACCACCGCTACCAGCGGTGGTT
TGTTTGCCGGATCAAGAGCTACCAACTCTTTTTCCGAAGGTAACTGGCTTCAGCAGAGCGCAGATACCAA
ATACTGTTCTTCTAGTGTAGCCGTAGTTAGGCCACCACTTCAAGAACTCTGTAGCACCGCCTACATACCT
CGCTCTGCTAATCCTGTTACCAGTGGCTGCTGCCAGTGGCGATAAGTCGTGTCTTACCGGGTTGGACTCA
AGACGATAGTTACCGGATAAGGCGCAGCGGTCGGGCTGAACGGGGGGTTCGTGCACACAGCCCAGCTTGG
AGCGAACGACCTACACCGAACTGAGATACCTACAGCGTGAGCTATGAGAAAGCGCCACGCTTCCCGAAGG
GAGAAAGGCGGACAGGTATCCGGTAAGCGGCAGGGTCGGAACAGGAGAGCGCACGAGGGAGCTTCCAGGG
GGAAACGCCTGGTATCTTTATAGTCCTGTCGGGTTTCGCCACCTCTGACTTGAGCGTCGATTTTTGTGAT
GCTCGTCAGGGGGGCGGAGCCTATGGAAAAACGCCAGCAACGCGGCCTTTTTACGGTTCCTGGCCTTTTG
CTGGCCTTTTGCTCACATGTTCTTTCCTGCGTTATCCCCTGATTCTGTGGATAACCGTATTACCGCCTTT
GAGTGAGCTGATACCGCTCGCCGCAGCCGAACGACCGAGCGCAGCGAGTCAGTGAGCGAGGAAGCGGAAG
AGCGCCCAATACGCAAACCGCCTCTCCCCGCGCGTTGGCCGATTCATTAATGCAGCGGATCCAGACATGA
TAAGATACATTGATGAGTTTGGACAAACCACAACTAGAATGCAGTGAAAAAAATGCTTTATTTGTGAAAT
TTGTGATGCTATTGCTTTATTTGTAACCATTATAAGCTGCAATAAACAAGTTAGCTTTTTGCAAAAGCCT
AGGCCTCCAAAAAAGCCTCCTCACTACTTCTGGAATAGCTCAGAGGCCGAGGCGGCCTCGGCCTCTGCAT
AAATAAAAAAAATTAGTCAGCCATGGGGCGGAGAATGGGCGGAACTGGGCGGAGTTAGGGGCGGGATGGG
CGGAGTTAGGGGCGGGACTATGGTTGCTGACTAATTGAGATGCGGATCCGCTGGCACGACAGGTTTCCCG
ACTGGAAAGCGGGCAGTGAGCGCAACGCAATTAATGTGAGTTAGCTCACTCATTAGGCACCCCAGGCTTT
ACACTTTATGCTTCCGGCTCGTATGTTGTGTGGAATTGTGAGCGGATAACAATTTCACACAGGAAACAGC
TATGACCATGATTACGCCAAGCTTGGGCTGCAGGTCGAGGGATCTCCATAAGAGAAGAGGGACAGCTATG
ACTGGGAGTAGTCAGGAGAGGAGGAAAAATCTGGCTAGTAAAACATGTAAGGAAAATTTTAGGGATGTTA
AAGAAAAAAATAACACAAAACAAAATATAAAAAAAATCTAACCTCAAGTCAAGGCTTTTCTATGGAATAA
GGAATGGACAGCAGGGGGCTGTTTCATATACTGATGACCTCTTTATAGCCAACCTTTGTTCATGGCAGCC
AGCATATGGGCATATGTTGCCAAACTCTAAACCAAATACTCATTCTGATGTTTTAAATGATTTGCCCTCC
CATATGTCCTTCCGAGTGAGAGACACAAAAAATTCCAACACACTATTGCAATGAAAATAAATTTCCTTTA
TTAGCCAGAAGTCAGATGCTCAAGGGGCTTCATGATGTCCCCATAATTTTTGGCAGAGGGAAAAAGATCT
GCTAGCTCGAGCAGCTGAAGCTTTATTGAGGCTTAAGCAGTGGGTTCCCTAGTTAGCCAGAGAGCTCCCA
GGCTCAGATCTGGTCTAACCAGAGAGACCCAGTACAGGCAAAAAGCAGATCTTGTCTTCTTTGGGAGTGA
ATTAGCCCTTCCAGTCCCCCCTTTTCTTTTAAAAAGTGGCTAAGATCTACAGCTGCCTTGTAAGTCATTG
GTCTTAAAGGTACCGTAATCTTATCTAGAACCGGTTCATTGCTTCAGTAAGTCTTTCAGAACTACGCCTG
CCGAATTATCAGGAAGGGCAGGCAACGGTGTGAACGTCGGTAATACGTCACTAATTGGCTTTAACAACAG
ATGACCCGGACCCCCTGGTCCTAACCCGGCCGGATTGATTAAGGGTACTGCTGCGCTGCGGGGGGCAAGA
AAGGGATTTACGTCAGTACGACGTCCGCTGCGTGATTCAGCTGTATCCTTAAAGGATTCAGGTGCGTTCG
TGTCGCGCTTGCGGCGGCCGGGACTGTCCAAGGGTTTCATATCGTGCACGCTCAACTTCGGCGGGGGAAT
ACTGGGATGGCTCCGGGAAGCGGCCGCACTTCCCCCGGAGCCTCCGCTTCCGCCCTTGTACAGCTCGTCC
ATGCCGAGAGTGATCCCGGCGGCGGTCACGAACTCCAGCAGGACCATGTGATCGCGCTTCTCGTTGGGGT
CTTTGCTCAGCTTGGACTGGGTGCTCAGGTAGTGGTTGTCGGGCAGCAGCACGGGGCCGTCGCCGATGGG
GGTGTTCTGCTGGTAGTGGTCGGCGAGCTGCACGCTGCCGTCCTCGATGTTGTGGCGGATCTTGAAGTTC
ACCTTGATGCCGTTCTTCTGCTTGTCGGCCATGATATAGACGTTGTGGCTGTTGTAGTTGTACTCCAGCT
TGTGCCCCAGGATGTTGCCGTCCTCCTTGAAGTCGATGCCCTTCAGCTCGATGCGGTTCACCAGGGTGTC
GCCCTCGAACTTCACCTCGGCGCGGGTCTTGTAGTTGCCGTCGTCCTTGAAGAAGATGGTGCGCTCCTGG
ACGTAGCCTTCGGGCATGGCGGACTTGAAGAAGTCGTGCTGCTTCATGTGGTCGGGGTAGCGGCTGAAGC
ACTGCACGCCGTAGGTCAGGGTGGTCACGAGGGTGGGCCAGGGCACGGGCAGCTTGCCGGTGGTGCAGAT
GAACTTCAGGGTCAGCTTGCCGTAGGTGGCATCGCCCTCGCCCTCGCCGGACACGCTGAACTTGTGGCCG
TTTACGTCGCCGTCCAGCTCGACCAGGATGGGCACCACCCCGGTGAACAGCTCCTCGCCCTTGCTCACCA
TGGTGGCGACCGGTGGATCCCGGGCCCGCGGTACCGTCGACTGCAGAATTCGGTTCACTAAACGAGCCCG
GTTCACTAAACGAGCTCTGCTTATATAGACCTCCCACCGTACACGCCTACCGCCCATTTGCGTCAATGGG
GCGGAGTTGTTACGACATTTTGGAAAGTCCCGTTGATTTTGGTGCCAAAACAAACTCCCATTGACGTCAA
TGGGGTGGAGACTTGGAAATCCCCGTGAGTCAAACCGCTATCCACGCCCATTGATGTACTGCCAAAACCG
CATCACCATGGTAATAGCGATGACTAATACGTAGATGTACTGCCAAGTAGGAAAGTCCCATAAGGTCATG
TACTGGGCATAATGCCAGGCGGGCCATTTACCGTCATTGACGTCAATAGGGGGCGTACTTGGCATATGAT
ACACTTGATGTACTGCCAAGTGGGCAGTTTACCGTAAATACTCCACCCATTGACGTCAATGGAAAGTCCC
TATTGGCGTTACTATGGGAACATACGTCATTATTGACGTCAATGGGCGGGGGTCGTTGGGCGGTCAGCCA
GGCGGGCCATTTACCGTAAGTTATGTAACGCGGAACTCCATATATGGGCTATGAACTAATGACCCCGTAA
TTGATTACTATTAATAACTAGCACGCGTTCGAAGCTTGAGCTCGGTCCCCTCGGGGTTGGGAGGTGGGTC
TGAAACGATAATGGTGAATATCCCTGCCTAACTCTATTCACTATAGAAAGTACAGCAAAAACTATTCTTA
AACCTACCAAGCCTCCTACTATCATTATGAATAATTTTATATACCACAGCCAATTTGTTATGTTAAACCA
ATTCCACAAACTTGCCCATTTATCTAATTCCAATAATTCTTGTTCATTCTTTTCTTGCTGGTTTTGCGAT
TCTTCAATTAAGGAGTGTATTAAGCTTGTGTAATTGTTAATTTCTCTGTCCCACTCCATCCAGGTCGTGT
GATTCCAAATCTGTTCCAGAGATTTATTACTCCAACTAGCATTCCAAGGCACAGCAGTGGTGCAAATGAG
TTTTCCAGAGCAACCCCAAATCCCCAGGAGCTGTTGATCCTTTAGGTATCTTTCCACAGCCAGGATTCTT
GCCTGGAGCTGCTTGATGCCCCAGACTGTGAGTTGCAACAGATGCTGTTGCGCCTCAATAGCCCTCAGCA
AATTGTTCTGCTGCTGCACTATACCAGACAATAATTGTCTGGCCTGTACCGTCAGCGTCATTGACGCTGC
GCCCATAGTGCTTCCTGCTGCTCCCAAGAACCCAAGGAACAAAGCTCCTATTCCCACTGCTCTTTTTTCT
CTCTGCACCACTCTTCTCTTTGCCTTGGTGGGTGCTACTCCTAATGGTTCAATTTTTACTACTTTATATT
TATATAATTCACTTCTCCAATTGTCCCTCATATCTCCTCCTTATGGTGTTTTACTAAACTTTTCCATGTT
CTAATCCTCATCCTGTCTACTTGCCACACAATCATCACCTGCCATCTGTTTTCCATAATCCCTAATGATC
TTTGCTTTTCTTCTTGGCACTACTTTTATGTCACTATTATCTTGTATTACTACTGCCCCTTCACCTTTCC
AGAGGAGCTTTGCTGGTCCTTTCCAAAGTGGATTTCTGCTGTCCCTGTAATAAACCCGAAAATTTTGAAT
TTTTGTAATTTGTTTTTGTAATTCTTTAGTTTGTATGTCTGTTGCTATTATGTCTACTATTCTTTCCCCT
GCACTGTACCCCCCAATCCCCCCTTTTCTTTTAAAATTGTGGATGAATACTGCCATTTGTACTGCTGTCT
TAAGATGTTCAGCCTGATCTCTTACCTGTCCTATAATTTTCTTTAATTCTTTATTCATAGATTCTACTAC
TCCTTGACTTTGGGGATTGTAGGGAATTTCCAGGTCTGAAGATCCTGCTGCTTGCTGTGCTTTTTTCTTA
CTTTTGTTTTGCTCTTCCTCTATCTTGTCTAAAGCTTCCTTGGTGTCTTTTATCTCTATCCTTTGATGCA
CACAATAGAGGGTTGCTACTGTATTATATAATGATCTAAGTTCTTCTGATCCTGTCTGAAGGGATGGTTG
TAGCTGTCCCAGTATTTGTCTACAGCCTTCTGATGTTTCTAACAGGCCAGTATTAACTGCGAATCGTTCT
AGCTCCCTGCTTGCCCATACTATATGTTTTAATTTATATTTTTTCTTTCCCCCTGGCCTTAACCGAATTT
TTTCCCATCGCGATCTAATTCTCCCCCGCTTAATACTGACGCTCTCGCACCCATCTCTCTCCTTCTAGCC
TCCGCTAGTCAAAATTTTTGGCGTACTCACCAGTCGCCGCCCCTCGCCTCTTGCCGTGCGCGCTTCAGCA
AGCCGAGTCCTGCGTCGAGAGAGCTCCTCTGGTTTCCCTTTCGCTTTCAAGTCCCTGTTCGGGCGCCACT
GCTAGAGATTTTCCACACTGACTAAAAGGGTCTGAGGGATCTCTAGTTACCAGAGTCACACAACAGACGG
GCACACACTACTTGAAGCACTCAAGGCAAGCTTTATTGAGGCTTAAGCAGTGGGTTCCCTAGTTAGCCAG
AGAGCTCCCAGGCTCAGATCTGGTCTAACCAGAGAGACCCAGTACAGGCAAAAAGCAGCTGCTTATATGC
AGGATCTGAGGGCTCGCCACTCCCCAGTCCCGCCCAGGCCACGCCTCCCATGGTAATAGCGATGACTAAT
ACGTAGATGTACTGCCAAGTAGGAAAGTCCCATAAGGTCATGTACTGGGCATAATGCCAGGCGGGCCATT
TACCGTCATTGACGTCAATAGGGGGCGTACTTGGCATATGATACACTTGATGTACTGCCAAGTGGGCAGT
TTACCGTAAATACTCCACCCATTGACGTCAATGGAAAGTCCCTATTGGCGTTACTATGGGAACATACGTC
ATTATTGACGTCAATGGGCGGGGGTCGTTGGGCGGTCAGCCAGGCGGGCCATTTACCGTAAGTTATGTAA
CGCGGAACTCCATATATGGGCTATGAACTAATGACCCCGTAATTGATTACTATTAATAACTAGTCAATAA
TCAATGTCGACCCAGGTGGCACTTTTCGGGGAAATGTGCGCGGAACCCCTATTTGTTTATTTTTCTAAAT
ACATTCAAATATGTATCCGCTCATGAGACAATAACCCTGATAAATGCTTCAATAATATTGAAAAAGGAAG
AGTATGAGTATTCAACATTTCCGTGTCGCCCTTATTCCCTTTTTTGCGGCATTTTGCCTTCCTGTTTTTG
CTCACCCAGAAACGCTGGTGAAAGTAAAAGATGCTGAAGATCAGTTGGGTGCACGAGTGGGTTACATCGA
ACTGGATCTCAACAGCGGTAAGATCCTTGAGAGTTTTCGCCCCGAAGAACGTTTTCCAATGATGAGCACT
TTTAAAGTTCTGCTATGTGGCGCGGTATTATCCCGTATTGACGCCGGGCAAGAGCAACTCGGTCGCCGCA
TACACTATTCTCAGAATGACTTGGTTGAGTACTCACCAGTCACAGAAAAGCATCTTACGGATGGCATGAC
AGTAAGAGAATTATGCAGTGCTGCCATAACCATGAGTGATAACACTGCGGCCAACTTACTTCTGACAACG
ATCGGAGGACCGAAGGAGCTAACCGCTTTTTTGCACAACATGGGGGATCATGTAACTCGCCTTGATCGTT
GGGAACCGGAGCTGAATGAAGCCATACCAAACGACGAGCGTGACACCACGATGCCTGTAGCAATGGCAAC
AACGTTGCGCAAACTATTAACTGGCGAACTACTTACTCTAGCTTCCCGGCAACAATTAATAGACTGGATG
GAGGCGGATAAAGTTGCAGGACCACTTCTGCGCTCGGCCCTTCCGGCTGGCTGGTTTATTGCTGATAAAT
CTGGAGCCGGTGAGCGTGGGTCTCGCGGTATCATTGCAGCACTGGGGCCAGATGGTAAGCCCTCCCGTAT
CGTAGTTATCTACACGACGGGGAGTCAGGCAACTATGGATGAACGAAATAGACAGATCGCTGAGATAGGT
GCCTCACTGATTAAGCATTGGTAACTGTCAGACCAAGTTTACTCATATATACTTTAGATTGATTTAAAAC
TTCATTTTTAATTTAAAAGGATCTAGGTGAAGATCCTTTTTGATAATCTCATGACCAAAATCCCTTAACG
TGAGTTTTCGTTCCACTGAGCGTCAGACCCCGTAGAAAAGATCAAAGGATCTTC
Features (pLannotate 1.2.2; 29 found; start..end, strand, type, name):
      1..589     +  rep_origin     ori: high-copy-number ColE1/pMB1/pBR322/pUC origin of replication
    772..826     +  CDS            lacI (fragment): lac repressor; lacI; The lac repressor binds to the lac operator to inhibit transcription in E. coli. This inhibition can be relieved by adding lactose or isopropyl-β-D-thiogalactopyranoside (IPTG).
    828..962     -  polyA_signal   SV40 poly(A) signal: SV40 polyadenylation signal
    982..1117    -  rep_origin     SV40 ori: SV40 origin of replication
   1141..1163    -  promoter       SV40 promoter (fragment): SV40 enhancer and early promoter
   1170..1209    +  CDS            lacI (fragment): lac repressor; lacI; The lac repressor binds to the lac operator to inhibit transcription in E. coli. This inhibition can be relieved by adding lactose or isopropyl-β-D-thiogalactopyranoside (IPTG).
   1222..1243    +  protein_bind   CAP binding site: CAP binding activates transcription in the presence of cAMP. E. coli catabolite activator protein
   1258..1288    +  promoter       lac promoter: promoter for the E. coli lac operon
   1296..1312    +  protein_bind   lac operator: The lac repressor binds to the lac operator to inhibit transcription in E. coli. This inhibition can be relieved by adding lactose or isopropyl-β-D-thiogalactopyranoside (IPTG). lac repressor encoded by lacI
   1697..1752    -  polyA_signal   β-globin poly(A) signal: rabbit β-globin polyadenylation signal (Gil and Proudfoot, 1987)
   1838..1973    -  LTR            3' LTR (ΔU3) (fragment): self-inactivating 3' long terminal repeat (LTR) from HIV-1
   1975..2043    -  CDS            nef (fragment): NEF_HV1Z2 - Experimental evidence at protein level: Swiss-Prot protein existence level 1. Extracellular Nef protein targets CD4(+) T-lymphocytes for apoptosis by interacting with CXCR4 surface receptors. From Human immunodeficiency virus type 1 group M subtype D (isolate Z2/CDC-Z34) (HIV-1).
   2069..2392    -  CDS            TRIP11 (fragment): TRIPB_HUMAN - Also known as CEV14. Experimental evidence at protein level: Swiss-Prot protein existence level 1. Is a membrane tether required for vesicle tethering to Golgi. Has an essential role in the maintenance of Golgi structure and function (PubMed:25473115, PubMed:30728324). It is required for efficient anterograde and retrograde trafficking in the early secretory pathway, functioning at both the ER-to-Golgi intermediate compartment (ERGIC) and Golgi complex (PubMed:25717001). Binds the ligand binding domain of the thyroid receptor (THRB) in the presence of triiodothyronine and enhance
   2435..3151    -  CDS            mEGFP: mEGFP is a basic (constitutively fluorescent) green fluorescent protein published in 2002, derived from Aequorea victoria. It has moderate acid sensitivity.
   3165..3202    -  misc_feature   MCS (fragment): multiple cloning site
   3201..3217    -  promoter       tight TRE promoter (fragment): Tet-responsive promoter PTight, consisting of seven tet operator sequences followed by the minimal CMV promoter
   3233..3436    -  promoter       CMV promoter: human cytomegalovirus (CMV) immediate early promoter
   3437..3740    -  enhancer       CMV enhancer: human cytomegalovirus immediate early enhancer
   3808..3824    -  misc_feature   MCS (fragment): multiple cloning site
   3824..3849    -  CDS            Rev (fragment): human immunodeficiency virus 1 (HIV-1) Rev protein; rev; enhances nuclear export of unspliced and incompletely spliced viral mRNAs
   4226..4459    -  misc_feature   RRE: The Rev response element (RRE) of HIV-1 allows for Rev-dependent mRNA export from the nucleus to the cytoplasm.
   4593..4676    -  CDS            vif (fragment): VIF_HV1BR - Experimental evidence at protein level: Swiss-Prot protein existence level 1. Counteracts the innate antiviral activity of host APOBEC3F and APOBEC3G. Forms a complex with host APOBEC3F and APOBEC3G thus preventing the entry of these lethally hypermutating enzymes into progeny virions. Recruits an active E3 ubiquitin ligase complex composed of elongin BC, CUL5, and RBX2 to induce polyubiquitination of APOBEC3G and APOBEC3F. In turn, they are directed to the 26S proteasome for degradation. Vif interaction with APOBEC3G also blocks its cytidine deaminase activity in a proteasome-inde
   4819..4936    -  misc_feature   cPPT/CTS: central polypurine tract and central termination sequence of HIV-1
   5085..5444    -  CDS            HIV-1 gag (fragment): gag protein from human immunodeficiency virus 1; gag
   5428..5553    -  misc_feature   HIV-1 Ψ: packaging signal of human immunodeficiency virus type 1
   5600..5857    -  LTR            5' LTR (truncated): truncated 5' long terminal repeat (LTR) from HIV-1
   5859..6238    -  enhancer       CMV enhancer: human cytomegalovirus immediate early enhancer
   6269..6373    +  promoter       AmpR promoter: bla
   6374..7234    +  CDS            AmpR: β-lactamase; bla; confers resistance to ampicillin, carbenicillin, and related antibiotics
