[The description below was written by a language model from this plasmid's Addgene catalogue record and pLannotate feature annotations shown in this document.]
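Description:
CL20_mEGFP_Vidr_019 is a 7.4 kb mammalian expression plasmid built on the CL20 backbone. The catalogue lists it simply as a mammalian expression vector, but the feature table shows the architecture of an HIV-1-derived, self-inactivating lentiviral transfer vector. It is maintained in E. coli through a high-copy ColE1/pUC-type origin and selected with ampicillin via the β-lactamase gene. The recorded growth strain is a recombination-deficient one, as is typical for plasmids carrying repeated LTR sequences. Small lac promoter/operator and lacI fragments, an SV40 origin and an SV40 poly(A) signal are also annotated in the backbone.

The viral cassette begins with a CMV enhancer fused to a truncated 5' LTR, which would drive production of genomic RNA without Tat. This is followed by the Ψ packaging signal with a partial gag region, the cPPT/CTS element that aids nuclear import, and the Rev response element for Rev-dependent export of unspliced RNA. It ends in a ΔU3 3' LTR fragment with a rabbit β-globin poly(A) signal downstream. Within this frame, an internal CMV enhancer/promoter drives a fusion of monomeric EGFP, placed at the N terminus, to Vidr_019. Vidr_019 is an unmutated intrinsically disordered region taken from the human Golgi tethering protein TRIP11 (TRIPB), and the depositor comment indicates residues 1872 to 1979. No mammalian selection marker is annotated.

The stated purpose is expression of the fluorescently tagged IDR in mammalian cells. The associated study concerns links between protein condensate formation and RNA biology, so the mEGFP tag presumably allows the localisation and any condensate-like behaviour of the fragment to be imaged. The record does not state whether delivery was by transfection or by packaged lentivirus.
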