Addgene plasmid #244786: CL20_mEGFP_Vidr_019
Purpose: Express mEGFP-tagged intrinsically disordered protein (IDR), Vidr_019, derived from human protein TRIPB
Depositing lab: Richard Kriwacki. Depositing organization: St. Jude Children's Research Hospital. Publication: Proteome-wide computational analyses reveal links between protein condensate formation and RNA biology. Maiti S, Tripathi S, Baggett DW, Phillips AH, Park CG, Wang J, Wahiduzzaman, Freyaldenhoven WT, Kinger S, Pioso BJ, Bollinger JC, Somjee R, Lang B, Babu MM, Kriwacki RW. Sci Adv. 2025 Dec 5;11(49):eady1420. doi: 10.1126/sciadv.ady1420. Epub 2025 Dec 3. PubMed 41337585.
Backbone
  Vector backbone: CL20
  Vector type: Mammalian Expression
Growth in bacteria
  Bacterial resistance: Ampicillin, 100 μg/mL
  Growth temperature: 37°C
  Growth strain: NEB Stable
  Copy number: High Copy
Gene/Insert
  Gene/Insert name: Vidr_019
  Species: H. sapiens (human)
  Mutation: Unmutated
  Tag / fusion protein: monomeric EGFP (N terminal on insert)
  Cloning method: Restriction Enzyme; 5′ cloning site Unknown (unknown if destroyed)
Terms and licenses: Academic/Nonprofit Terms; Industry Terms: Not Available to Industry
Depositor comments: TRIPB_1872_1979
How to cite: CL20_mEGFP_Vidr_019 was a gift from Richard Kriwacki (Addgene plasmid # 244786 ; http://n2t.net/addgene:244786 ; RRID:Addgene_244786)
